Addgene plasmid #146185: pAc5.1C-CAT-PTC72_E
Purpose: Insect Expression of CAT-PTC72
Depositing lab: Elisa Izaurralde. Depositing organization: Max Planck Institute for Developmental Biology. Publication: Nonsense-mediated mRNA decay in Drosophila: at the intersection of the yeast and mammalian pathways. Gatfield D, Unterholzner L, Ciccarelli FD, Bork P, Izaurralde E. EMBO J. 2003 Aug 1. 22(15):3960-70. 10.1093/emboj/cdg371 PubMed 12881430.
Backbone
  Vector backbone: Unknown
  Vector type: Insect Expression
Growth in bacteria
  Bacterial resistance: Ampicillin, 100 μg/mL
  Growth temperature: 37°C
  Growth strain: DH5alpha
  Copy number: Low Copy
Gene/Insert
  Gene/Insert name: CAT-PTC72
  Species: E. coli
  Cloning method: Unknown
Terms and licenses: Academic/Nonprofit Terms; Industry Terms: Not Available to Industry
Depositor comments: Plasmids from this collection were made available to the research community and donated after the lab closed. Please note that the sequence provided by the depositing laboratory may be theoretical/predicted or based on Sanger sequencing results. There may be discrepancies between sequencing results obtained by Addgene and the depositor sequence. If an Addgene verified sequence is not available, please contact before placing your order to request that our lab fully sequence the plasmid.
How to cite: pAc5.1C-CAT-PTC72_E was a gift from Elisa Izaurralde (Addgene plasmid # 146185 ; http://n2t.net/addgene:146185 ; RRID:Addgene_146185)
