[The description below was written by a language model from this plasmid's Addgene catalogue record and pLannotate feature annotations shown in this document.]
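Description:
pAc5.1C-CAT-PTC72_E is an insect-cell expression plasmid of about 6 kb. The catalogue lists its backbone as unknown, although the name and feature layout point to a pAc5.1-type vector. It is maintained in E. coli through a ColE1/pUC-family origin and selected with ampicillin via the bla gene and its native promoter. The record lists the plasmid as low copy, even though the annotated origin is of the type usually described as high copy. Short annotated fragments of an SV40 large T antigen sequence and a tetracycline resistance gene appear to be non-functional backbone remnants.

The payload is the E. coli chloramphenicol acetyltransferase (CAT) open reading frame placed directly downstream of the roughly 2.5 kb Drosophila melanogaster actin 5C promoter, a strong constitutive promoter commonly used in Drosophila cultured cells. A V5 epitope tag coding sequence lies just after the CAT sequence, followed by an SV40 polyadenylation signal, which the automated annotation calls on the minus strand. Here CAT is the expressed reporter transcript rather than a bacterial selection marker. The name "PTC72" suggests a premature termination codon introduced at around codon 72, but the record does not describe the mutation explicitly. If so, translation would stop well before the V5 tag, so the tag would not be expected on the protein product.

The associated publication concerns nonsense-mediated mRNA decay in Drosophila. This fits use of the construct as a PTC-containing NMD reporter whose mRNA level in transfected insect cells can be compared with that of a wild-type CAT counterpart. The depositor notes that the supplied sequence may be theoretical or based on Sanger reads.
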