Features (pLannotate 1.2.2; 9 found; start..end, strand, type, name):
     56..2568    +  promoter       Ac5 promoter: Drosophila melanogaster actin 5C promoter
   2594..3250    +  CDS            CmR: chloramphenicol acetyltransferase; cat; confers resistance to chloramphenicol
   3272..3313    +  CDS            V5 tag: epitope tag from simian virus 5
   3413..3547    -  polyA_signal   SV40 poly(A) signal: SV40 polyadenylation signal
   3570..3654    -  CDS            large T antigen (fragment): large T antigen from SV40 (simian virus 40)
   3655..4125    +  CDS            TcR (fragment): tetracycline efflux protein; tet; confers resistance to tetracycline
   4169..4757    -  rep_origin     ori: high-copy-number ColE1/pMB1/pBR322/pUC origin of replication
   4928..5788    -  CDS            AmpR: β-lactamase; bla; confers resistance to ampicillin, carbenicillin, and related antibiotics
   5789..5893    -  promoter       AmpR promoter: bla
>Addgene plasmid #146185 | pAc5.1C-CAT-PTC72_E | depositor full sequence | sequence record 288630 | Full Sequence
CTTCAAGGAATTAATTCTATATTCTAAAAACACAAATGATACTTCTAAAAAAAATCATGAATGGCATCAA
CTCTGAATCAAATCTTTGCAGATGCACCTACTTCTCATTTCCACTGTCACATCATTTTTCCAGATCTCGC
TGCCTGTTATGTGGCCCACAAACCAAGACACGTTTTATGGCCATTAAAGCTGGCTGATCGTCGCCAAACA
CCAAATACATATCAATATGTACATTCGAGAAAGAAGCGATCAAAGAAGCGTCTTCGGGCGAGTAGGAGAA
TGCGGAGGAGAAGGAGAACGAGCTGATCTAGTATCTCTCCACAATCCAATGCCAACTGACCAACTGGCCA
TATTCGGAGCAATTTGAAGCCAATTTCCATCGCCTGGCGATCGCTCCATTCTTGGCTATATGTTTTTCAC
CGTTCCCGGGGCCATTTTCAAAGACTCGTCGGTAAGATAAGATTGTGTCACTCGCTGTCTCTCTTCATTT
GTCGAAGAATGCTGAGGAATTTCGCGATGACGTCGGCGAGTATTTTGAAGAATGAGAATAATTTGTATTT
ATACGAAAATCAGTTAGTGGAATTTTCTACAAAAACATGTTATCTATAGATAATTTTGTTGCAAAATATG
TTGACTATGACAAAGATTGTATGTATATACCTTTAATGTATTCTCATTTTCTTATGTATTTATAATGGCA
ATGATGATACTGATGATATTTTAAGATGATGCCAGACCACAGGCTGATTTCTGCGTCTTTTGCCGAACGC
AGTGCATGTGCGGTTGTTGTTTTTTGGAATAGTTTCAATTTTCGGACTGTCCGCTTTGATTTCAGTTTCT
TGGCTTATTCAAAAAGCAAAGTAAAGCCAAAAAAGCGAGATGGCAATACCAAATGCGGCAAAACGGTAGT
GGAAGGAAAGGGGTGCGGGGCAGCGGAAGGAAGGGTGGGGCGGGGCGTGGCGGGGTCTGTGGCTGGGCGC
GACGTCACCGACGTTGGAGCCACTCCTTTGACCATGTGTGCGTGTGTGTATTATTCGTGTCTCGCCACTC
GCCGGTTGTTTTTTTCTTTTTATCTCGCTCTCTCTAGCGCCATCTCGTACGCATGCTCAACGCACCGCAT
GTTGCCGTGTCCTTTATGCGTCATTTTGGCTCGAAATAGGCAATTATTTAAACAAAGATTAGTCAACGAA
AACGCTAAAATAAATAAGTCTACAATATGGTTACTTATTGCCATGTGTGTGCAGCCAACGATAGCAACAA
AAGCAACAACACAGTGGCTTTCCCTCTTTCACTTTTTGTTTGCAAGCGCGTGCGAGCAAGACGGCACGAC
CGGCAAACGCAATTACGCTGACAAAGAGCAGACGAAGTTTTGGCCGAAAAACATCAAGGCGCCTGATACG
AATGCATTTGCAATAACAATTGCGATATTTAATATTGTTTATGAAGCTGTTTGACTTCAAAACACACAAA
AAAAAAAATAAAACAAATTATTTGAAAGAGAATTAGGAATCGGACAGCTTATCGTTACGGGCTAACAGCA
CACCGAGACGAAATAGCTTACCTGACGTCACAGCCTCTGGAAGAACTGCCGCCAAGCAGAGAGAGAGAGA
AAAAGAGGGAGAGCAGCTTAGACCGCATGTGCTTGTGTGTGAGGCGTCTCTCTCTTCGTCTCCTGTTTGC
GCAAACGCATAGACTGCACTGAGAAAATCGATTACCTATTTTTTATGAATGAATATTTGCACTATTACTA
TTCAAAACTATTAAGATAGCAATCACATTCAATAGCCAAATACTATACCACCTGAGCGATGCAACGAAAT
GATCAATTTGAGCAAAAATGCTGCATATTTAGGACGGCATCATTATAGAAATGCTTCTTGCTGTGTACTT
TTCTCTCGTCTGGCAGCTGTTTCGCCGTTATTGTTAAAACCGGCTTAAGTTAGGTGTGTTTTCTACGACT
AGTGATGCCCCTACTAGAAGATGTGTGTTGCACAAATGTCCCTGAATAACCAATTTGAAGTGCAGATAGC
AGTAAACGTAAGCTAATATGAATATTATTTAACTGTAATGTTTTAATATCGCTGGACATTACTAATAAAC
CCACTATAAACACATGTACATATGTATGTTTTGGCATACAATGAGTAGTTGGGGAAAAAATGTGTAAAAG
CACCGTGACCATCACAGCATAAAGATAACCAGCTGAAGTATCGAATATGAGTAACCCCCAAATTGAATCA
CATGCCGCAACTGATAGGACCCATGGAAGTACACTCTTCATGGCGATATACAAGACACACACAAGCACGA
ACACCCAGTTGCGGAGGAAATTCTCCGTAAATGAAAACCCAATCGGCGAACAATTCATACCCATATATGG
TAAAAGTTTTGAACGCGACTTGAGAGCGGAGAGCATTGCGGCTGATAAGGTTTTAGCGCTAAGCGGGCTT
TATAAAACGGGCTGCGGGACCAGTTTTCATATCACTACCGTTTGAGTTCTTGTGCTGTGTGGATACTCCT
CCCGACACAAAGCCGCTCCATCAGCCAGCAGTCGTCTAATCCAGAGACCCCGGATCGGGGTACCAACATG
TCCATGGAGAAAAAAATCACTGGATATACCACCGTTGATATATCCCAATGGCATCGTAAAGAACATTTTG
AGGCATTTCAGTCAGTTGCTCAATGTACCTATAACCAGACCGTTCAGCTGGATATTACGGCCTTTTTAAA
GACCGTAAAGAAAAATAAGCACAAGTTTTATCCGGCCTTTATTCACATTCTTGCCCGCCTGATGAATGCT
CATCCGTAATTCCGTATGGCAATGAAAGACGGTGAGCTGGTGATATGGGATAGTGTTCACCCTTGTTACA
CCGTTTTCCATGAGCAAACTGAAACGTTTTCATCGCTCTGGAGTGAATACCACGACGATTTCCGGCAGTT
TCTACACATATATTCGCAAGATGTGGCGTGTTACGGTGAAAACCTGGCCTATTTCCCTAAAGGGTTTATT
GAGAATATGTTTTTCGTCTCAGCCAATCCCTGGGTGAGTTTCACCAGTTTTGATTTAAACGTGGCCAATA
TGGACAACTTCTTCGCCCCCGTTTTCACCATGGGCAAATATTATACGCAAGGCGACAAGGTGCTGATGCC
GCTGGCGATTCAGGTTCATCATGCCGTCTGTGATGGCTTCCATGTCGGCAGAATGCTTAATGAATTACAA
CAGTACTGCGATGAGTGGCAGGGCGGGGCGGCTCGAGGTCACCCATTCGAAGGTAAGCCTATCCCTAACC
CTCTCCTCGGTCTCGATTCTACGCGTACCGGTCATCATCACCATCACCATTGAGTTTAAACCCGCTGATC
AGCCTCGACTGTGCCTTCTAAGGCCTGAGCTCGCTGATCAGCCTCGATCGAGGATCCAGACATGATAAGA
TACATTGATGAGTTTGGACAAACCACAACTAGAATGCAGTGAAAAAAATGCTTTATTTGTGAAATTTGTG
ATGCTATTGCTTTATTTGTAACCATTATAAGCTGCAATAAACAAGTTAACAACAACAATTGCATTCATTT
TATGTTTCAGGTTCAGGGGGAGGTGTGGGAGGTTTTTTAAAGCAAGTAAAACCTCTACAAATGTGGTATG
GCTGATTATGATCAGTCGACCGATGCCCTTGAGAGCCTTCAACCCAGTCAGCTCCTTCCGGTGGGCGCGG
GGCATGACTATCGTCGCCGCACTTATGACTGTCTTCTTTATCATGCAACTCGTAGGACAGGTGCCGGCAG
CGCTCTGGGTCATTTTCGGCGAGGACCGCTTTCGCTGGAGCGCGACGATGATCGGCCTGTCGCTTGCGGT
ATTCGGAATCTTGCACGCCCTCGCTCAAGCCTTCGTCACTGGTCCCGCCACCAAACGTTTCGGCGAGAAG
CAGGCCATTATCGCCGGCATGGCGGCCGACGCGCTGGGCTACGTCTTGCTGGCGTTCGCGACGCGAGGCT
GGATGGCCTTCCCCATTATGATTCTTCTCGCTTCCGGCGGCATCGGGATGCCCGCGTTGCAGGCCATGCT
GTCCAGGCAGGTAGATGACGACCATCAGGGACAGCTTCAAGGATCGCTCGCGGCTCTTACCAGCCAGCAA
AAGGCCAGGAACCGTAAAAAGGCCGCGTTGCTGGCGTTTTTCCATAGGCTCCGCCCCCCTGACGAGCATC
ACAAAAATCGACGCTCAAGTCAGAGGTGGCGAAACCCGACAGGACTATAAAGATACCAGGCGTTTCCCCC
TGGAAGCTCCCTCGTGCGCTCTCCTGTTCCGACCCTGCCGCTTACCGGATACCTGTCCGCCTTTCTCCCT
TCGGGAAGCGTGGCGCTTTCTCAATGCTCACGCTGTAGGTATCTCAGTTCGGTGTAGGTCGTTCGCTCCA
AGCTGGGCTGTGTGCACGAACCCCCCGTTCAGCCCGACCGCTGCGCCTTATCCGGTAACTATCGTCTTGA
GTCCAACCCGGTAAGACACGACTTATCGCCACTGGCAGCAGCCACTGGTAACAGGATTAGCAGAGCGAGG
TATGTAGGCGGTGCTACAGAGTTCTTGAAGTGGTGGCCTAACTACGGCTACACTAGAAGGACAGTATTTG
GTATCTGCGCTCTGCTGAAGCCAGTTACCTTCGGAAAAAGAGTTGGTAGCTCTTGATCCGGCAAACAAAC
CACCGCTGGTAGCGGTGGTTTTTTTGTTTGCAAGCAGCAGATTACGCGCAGAAAAAAAGGATCTCAAGAA
GATCCTTTGATCTTTTCTACGGGGTCTGACGCTCAGTGGAACGAAAACTCACGTTAAGGGATTTTGGTCA
TGAGATTATCAAAAAGGATCTTCACCTAGATCCTTTTAAATTAAAAATGAAGTTTTAAATCAATCTAAAG
TATATATGAGTAAACTTGGTCTGACAGTTACCAATGCTTAATCAGTGAGGCACCTATCTCAGCGATCTGT
CTATTTCGTTCATCCATAGTTGCCTGACTCCCCGTCGTGTAGATAACTACGATACGGGAGGGCTTACCAT
CTGGCCCCAGTGCTGCAATGATACCGCGAGACCCACGCTCACCGGCTCCAGATTTATCAGCAATAAACCA
GCCAGCCGGAAGGGCCGAGCGCAGAAGTGGTCCTGCAACTTTATCCGCCTCCATCCAGTCTATTAATTGT
TGCCGGGAAGCTAGAGTAAGTAGTTCGCCAGTTAATAGTTTGCGCAACGTTGTTGCCATTGCTGCAGGCA
TCGTGGTGTCACGCTCGTCGTTTGGTATGGCTTCATTCAGCTCCGGTTCCCAACGATCAAGGCGAGTTAC
ATGATCCCCCATGTTGTGCAAAAAAGCGGTTAGCTCCTTCGGTCCTCCGATCGTTGTCAGAAGTAAGTTG
GCCGCAGTGTTATCACTCATGGTTATGGCAGCACTGCATAATTCTCTTACTGTCATGCCATCCGTAAGAT
GCTTTTCTGTGACTGGTGAGTACTCAACCAAGTCATTCTGAGAATAGTGTATGCGGCGACCGAGTTGCTC
TTGCCCGGCGTCAACACGGGATAATACCGCGCCACATAGCAGAACTTTAAAAGTGCTCATCATTGGAAAA
CGTTCTTCGGGGCGAAAACTCTCAAGGATCTTACCGCTGTTGAGATCCAGTTCGATGTAACCCACTCGTG
CACCCAACTGATCTTCAGCATCTTTTACTTTCACCAGCGTTTCTGGGTGAGCAAAAACAGGAAGGCAAAA
TGCCGCAAAAAAGGGAATAAGGGCGACACGGAAATGTTGAATACTCATACTCTTCCTTTTTCAATATTAT
TGAAGCATTTATCAGGGTTATTGTCTCATGAGCGGATACATATTTGAATGTATTTAGAAAAATAAACAAA
TAGGGGTTCCGCGCACATTTCCCCGAAAAGTGCCACCTGACGTCTAAGAAACCATTATTATCATGACATT
AACCTATAAAAATAGGCGTATCACGAGGCCCTTTCGT
